Addgene plasmid #177973: CoV2-Spike-D614G-P681H
Purpose: Transient mammalian expression of codon optimized SARS-CoV-2 Spike protein (D614G, P681H)
Depositing lab: Melanie Ott. Depositing organization: J. David Gladstone Institutes. Publication: Transmission, infectivity, and neutralization of a spike L452R SARS-CoV-2 variant. Deng X, Garcia-Knight MA, Khalid MM, Servellita V, Wang C, Morris MK, Sotomayor-Gonzalez A, Glasner DR, Reyes KR, Gliwa AS, Reddy NP, Sanchez San Martin C, Federman S, Cheng J, Balcerek J, Taylor J, Streithorst JA, Miller S, Sreekumar B, Chen PY, Schulze-Gahmen U, Taha TY, Hayashi JM, Simoneau CR, Kumar GR, McMahon S, Lidsky PV, Xiao Y, Hemarajata P, Green NM, Espinosa A, Kath C, Haw M, Bell J, Hacker JK, Hanson C, Wadford DA, Anaya C, Ferguson D, Frankino PA, Shivram H, Lareau LF, Wyman SK, Ott M, Andino R, Chiu CY. Cell. 2021 Jun 24;184(13):3426-3437.e8. doi: 10.1016/j.cell.2021.04.025. Epub 2021 Apr 20. PubMed 33991487.
Backbone
  Vector backbone: pcDNA3.1
  Vector type: Mammalian Expression
Growth in bacteria
  Bacterial resistance: Ampicillin, 100 μg/mL
  Growth temperature: 37°C
  Growth strain: DH5alpha
  Copy number: High Copy
Gene/Insert
  Gene/Insert name: SARS-CoV-2 Spike protein (D614G, P681H)
  Species: Other
  Mutation: D614G, P681H
  Entrez Gene: S (a.k.a. GU280_gp02, spike glycoprotein)
  Cloning method: Gibson Cloning
Resource information
  A portion of this plasmid was derived from a plasmid made by: Modified from CoV2-Spike-D614G from Jennifer Doudna (Addgene plasmid # 177960)
Terms and licenses: Academic/Nonprofit Terms; Industry Terms: Not Available to Industry
Depositor comments: Please visit https://www.biorxiv.org/content/10.1101/2021.08.05.455082v1 for bioRxv preprint.
How to cite: CoV2-Spike-D614G-P681H was a gift from Melanie Ott (Addgene plasmid # 177973 ; http://n2t.net/addgene:177973 ; RRID:Addgene_177973)
