[The description below was written by a language model from this plasmid's Addgene catalogue record and pLannotate feature annotations shown in this document.]
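Description:
CoV2-Spike-D614G-P681H is a pcDNA3.1-based mammalian expression plasmid of about 9.2 kb for transient production of a codon-optimized SARS-CoV-2 spike glycoprotein carrying the D614G and P681H substitutions. It is maintained in E. coli at high copy through a ColE1/pUC-type origin and selected with ampicillin via the β-lactamase gene. An f1 origin is also present, along with residual lac promoter/operator and bom fragments typical of this backbone family.

The spike open reading frame sits downstream of the human cytomegalovirus immediate-early enhancer and promoter and is terminated by the bovine growth hormone polyadenylation signal, giving strong constitutive expression in transfected mammalian cells. A T7 promoter lies just upstream of the coding sequence and could support in vitro transcription. The short HIV-1 LTR fragment annotated at the end of the CMV promoter is only a few dozen bases long and is most likely a sequence-similarity match rather than a functional viral element. No epitope tag or reporter is annotated on the insert. A separate cassette places the neomycin phosphotransferase gene under the SV40 early promoter with an SV40 poly(A) signal, which would allow G418 selection of stable cells, although the stated purpose is transient expression.

The plasmid was made by Gibson cloning from a parental D614G spike construct, adding P681H, a change near the furin cleavage region of spike. Given the associated work on transmission, infectivity and neutralization of spike variants, it is suited to comparing the effects of individual spike mutations, for example on viral entry or antibody neutralization. The record itself does not specify particular assays.
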