Features (pLannotate 1.2.2; 20 found; start..end, strand, type, name):
     46..425     +  enhancer       CMV enhancer: human cytomegalovirus immediate early enhancer
    426..629     +  promoter       CMV promoter: human cytomegalovirus (CMV) immediate early promoter
    625..658     +  LTR            5' LTR (truncated) (fragment): truncated 5' long terminal repeat (LTR) from HIV-1
    674..692     +  promoter       T7 promoter: promoter for bacteriophage T7 RNA polymerase
    712..4530    +  CDS            S: SPIKE_SARS2 - Experimental evidence at protein level: Swiss-Prot protein existence level 1. [Spike glycoprotein]: May down-regulate host tetherin (BST2) by lysosomal degradation, thereby counteracting its antiviral activity. From Severe acute respiratory syndrome coronavirus 2 (2019-nCoV) (SARS-CoV-2).
   4577..4801    +  polyA_signal   bGH poly(A) signal: bovine growth hormone polyadenylation signal
   4805..4826    +  promoter       SV40 promoter (fragment): SV40 enhancer and early promoter
   4847..5275    +  rep_origin     f1 ori (sequence partly withheld): f1 bacteriophage origin of replication; arrow indicates direction of (+) strand synthesis
   5289..5618    +  promoter       SV40 promoter: SV40 enhancer and early promoter
   5685..6476    +  CDS            neo: KKA2_KLEPN - Also known as kan, nptII. Experimental evidence at protein level: Swiss-Prot protein existence level 1. Resistance to kanamycin, neomycin, paromomycin, ribostamycin, butirosin and gentamicin B. From Klebsiella pneumoniae.
   6500..6658    +  CDS            ble (fragment): BLE_KLEPN - Experimental evidence at protein level: Swiss-Prot protein existence level 1. Binding protein with a strong affinity to the bleomycin family of antibiotics. Binds to CL990; an antimitotic-antibiotic compound. From Klebsiella pneumoniae.
   6653..6774    +  polyA_signal   SV40 poly(A) signal: SV40 polyadenylation signal
   6847..6863    -  protein_bind   lac operator: The lac repressor binds to the lac operator to inhibit transcription in E. coli. This inhibition can be relieved by adding lactose or isopropyl-β-D-thiogalactopyranoside (IPTG). lac repressor encoded by lacI
   6871..6901    -  promoter       lac promoter: promoter for the E. coli lac operon
   6916..6937    -  protein_bind   CAP binding site: CAP binding activates transcription in the presence of cAMP. E. coli catabolite activator protein
   6950..7042    -  CDS            lacI (fragment): lac repressor; lacI; The lac repressor binds to the lac operator to inhibit transcription in E. coli. This inhibition can be relieved by adding lactose or isopropyl-β-D-thiogalactopyranoside (IPTG).
   7225..7813    -  rep_origin     ori: high-copy-number ColE1/pMB1/pBR322/pUC origin of replication
   7984..8844    -  CDS            AmpR: β-lactamase; bla; confers resistance to ampicillin, carbenicillin, and related antibiotics
   8845..8949    -  promoter       AmpR promoter: bla
   9008..9060    -  misc_feature   bom (fragment): basis of mobility region from pBR322
>Addgene plasmid #177973 | CoV2-Spike-D614G-P681H | addgene full sequence | sequence record 348214 | Addgene NGS Result
GGCGTTTTGCGCTGCTTCGCGATGTACGGGCCAGATATACGCGTTGACATTGATTATTGACTAGTTATTA
ATAGTAATCAATTACGGGGTCATTAGTTCATAGCCCATATATGGAGTTCCGCGTTACATAACTTACGGTA
AATGGCCCGCCTGGCTGACCGCCCAACGACCCCCGCCCATTGACGTCAATAATGACGTATGTTCCCATAG
TAACGCCAATAGGGACTTTCCATTGACGTCAATGGGTGGAGTATTTACGGTAAACTGCCCACTTGGCAGT
ACATCAAGTGTATCATATGCCAAGTACGCCCCCTATTGACGTCAATGACGGTAAATGGCCCGCCTGGCAT
TATGCCCAGTACATGACCTTATGGGACTTTCCTACTTGGCAGTACATCTACGTATTAGTCATCGCTATTA
CCATGGTGATGCGGTTTTGGCAGTACATCAATGGGCGTGGATAGCGGTTTGACTCACGGGGATTTCCAAG
TCTCCACCCCATTGACGTCAATGGGAGTTTGTTTTGGCACCAAAATCAACGGGACTTTCCAAAATGTCGT
AACAACTCCGCCCCATTGACGCAAATGGGCGGTAGGCGTGTACGGTGGGAGGTCTATATAAGCAGAGCTC
TCTGGCTAACTAGAGAACCCACTGCTTACTGGCTTATCGAAATTAATACGACTCACTATAGGGAGACCCA
AGCTGGCTAGCATGTTTGTCTTCCTGGTCCTGCTGCCTCTGGTCTCGTCTCAGTGCGTGAACCTGACTAC
TAGAACCCAGCTGCCTCCTGCCTATACTAACTCCTTCACCCGCGGCGTGTACTACCCAGACAAGGTGTTC
CGCAGCTCCGTGCTGCACTCCACCCAGGATCTGTTCCTGCCCTTCTTCAGCAACGTGACCTGGTTCCACG
CCATCCACGTGAGCGGCACCAATGGCACCAAGCGGTTCGACAATCCCGTGCTGCCATTCAACGATGGCGT
GTACTTCGCCTCCACCGAGAAGAGCAACATCATCCGCGGCTGGATCTTCGGCACCACCCTGGACTCCAAG
ACCCAGAGCCTGCTGATCGTGAACAATGCCACCAACGTGGTCATCAAGGTGTGCGAGTTCCAGTTCTGCA
ATGATCCATTCCTGGGCGTGTACTACCACAAGAACAATAAGTCCTGGATGGAGAGCGAGTTCCGCGTGTA
CAGCTCCGCCAACAATTGCACCTTCGAGTACGTGTCCCAGCCCTTCCTGATGGACCTGGAGGGCAAGCAG
GGCAATTTCAAGAACCTGCGCGAGTTCGTGTTCAAGAATATCGATGGCTACTTCAAGATCTACTCCAAGC
ACACCCCCATCAACCTGGTGCGCGACCTGCCACAGGGCTTCAGCGCCCTGGAGCCACTGGTGGATCTGCC
AATCGGCATCAACATCACCAGGTTCCAGACCCTGCTGGCCCTGCACCGCAGCTACCTGACCCCAGGCGAC
AGCTCCAGCGGATGGACCGCTGGAGCTGCTGCCTACTACGTGGGCTACCTGCAGCCCCGCACCTTCCTGC
TGAAGTACAACGAGAATGGCACCATCACCGACGCCGTGGATTGCGCCCTGGATCCACTGTCCGAGACAAA
GTGCACCCTGAAGAGCTTCACCGTGGAGAAGGGCATCTACCAGACCTCCAATTTCCGCGTGCAGCCAACC
GAGAGCATCGTGCGCTTCCCCAATATCACCAACCTGTGCCCATTCGGCGAGGTGTTCAACGCTACCAGGT
TCGCCAGCGTGTACGCTTGGAATCGCAAGCGCATCTCCAACTGCGTGGCCGACTACAGCGTGCTGTACAA
CTCCGCCAGCTTCTCCACCTTCAAGTGCTACGGCGTGTCCCCCACCAAGCTGAATGATCTGTGCTTCACC
AACGTGTACGCCGATAGCTTCGTGATCAGGGGCGACGAGGTGCGCCAGATCGCTCCAGGACAGACCGGCA
AGATCGCTGACTACAATTACAAGCTGCCCGACGATTTCACCGGCTGCGTGATCGCCTGGAACTCCAACAA
TCTGGATAGCAAAGTGGGCGGCAACTACAATTACCTGTACCGCCTGTTCCGCAAGTCCAATCTGAAGCCA
TTCGAGCGCGACATCTCCACCGAGATCTACCAGGCTGGAAGCACCCCATGCAATGGAGTGGAGGGCTTCA
ACTGCTACTTCCCCCTGCAGAGCTACGGCTTCCAGCCAACCAACGGAGTGGGATACCAGCCATACAGGGT
GGTGGTGCTGTCCTTCGAGCTGCTGCACGCTCCAGCTACCGTGTGCGGACCAAAGAAGAGCACCAATCTG
GTGAAGAACAAGTGCGTGAACTTCAATTTCAACGGCCTGACCGGAACCGGCGTGCTGACCGAGTCCAACA
AGAAGTTCCTGCCATTCCAGCAGTTCGGAAGGGACATCGCTGATACCACCGACGCCGTGCGCGACCCACA
GACCCTGGAGATCCTGGATATCACCCCATGCTCCTTCGGCGGCGTGAGCGTGATCACCCCAGGAACCAAT
ACCAGCAACCAGGTGGCCGTGCTGTACCAGGGCGTGAATTGCACCGAGGTGCCAGTGGCTATCCACGCTG
ATCAGCTGACCCCAACCTGGCGCGTGTACAGCACCGGATCCAACGTGTTCCAGACCCGCGCCGGATGCCT
GATCGGAGCTGAGCACGTGAACAATTCCTACGAGTGCGACATCCCAATCGGAGCTGGAATCTGCGCCAGC
TACCAGACCCAGACCAACTCCCATAGGAGGGCTCGCAGCGTGGCCAGCCAGTCCATCATCGCCTACACCA
TGTCCCTGGGCGCCGAGAATAGCGTGGCCTACAGCAACAATTCCATCGCCATCCCAACCAACTTCACCAT
CTCCGTGACCACCGAGATCCTGCCCGTGTCCATGACCAAGACCAGCGTGGACTGCACCATGTACATCTGC
GGCGATTCCACCGAGTGCAGCAACCTGCTGCTGCAGTACGGCAGCTTCTGCACCCAGCTGAATCGCGCCC
TGACCGGAATCGCTGTGGAGCAGGATAAGAACACCCAGGAGGTGTTCGCCCAGGTGAAGCAGATCTACAA
GACCCCCCCAATCAAGGACTTCGGCGGCTTCAATTTCAGCCAGATCCTGCCCGATCCAAGCAAGCCCTCC
AAGCGCAGCTTCATCGAGGACCTGCTGTTCAACAAGGTGACCCTGGCCGATGCCGGCTTCATCAAGCAGT
ACGGCGATTGCCTGGGCGACATCGCTGCCCGCGACCTGATCTGCGCCCAGAAGTTCAATGGCCTGACCGT
GCTGCCACCACTGCTGACCGATGAGATGATCGCTCAGTACACCTCCGCCCTGCTGGCCGGAACCATCACC
AGCGGATGGACCTTCGGCGCTGGAGCCGCCCTGCAGATCCCCTTCGCCATGCAGATGGCCTACCGCTTCA
ACGGCATCGGCGTGACCCAGAATGTGCTGTACGAGAACCAGAAGCTGATCGCCAATCAGTTCAACTCCGC
CATCGGCAAGATCCAGGACTCCCTGTCCAGCACCGCCAGCGCCCTGGGCAAGCTGCAGGATGTGGTGAAT
CAGAACGCCCAGGCCCTGAATACCCTGGTGAAGCAGCTGTCCAGCAACTTCGGCGCCATCTCCAGCGTGC
TGAATGATATCCTGAGCCGCCTGGACAAGGTGGAGGCTGAGGTGCAGATCGATAGGCTGATCACCGGCCG
CCTGCAGTCCCTGCAGACCTACGTGACCCAGCAGCTGATCAGGGCTGCTGAGATCAGGGCCAGCGCCAAT
CTGGCTGCTACCAAGATGTCCGAGTGCGTGCTGGGACAGAGCAAGAGGGTGGACTTCTGCGGCAAGGGCT
ACCACCTGATGTCCTTCCCACAGAGCGCCCCACACGGAGTGGTGTTCCTGCACGTGACCTACGTGCCAGC
CCAGGAGAAGAACTTCACCACCGCTCCAGCTATCTGCCACGATGGCAAGGCTCACTTCCCACGCGAGGGC
GTGTTCGTGTCCAACGGCACCCACTGGTTCGTGACCCAGCGCAATTTCTACGAGCCCCAGATCATCACCA
CCGACAATACCTTCGTGAGCGGCAACTGCGACGTGGTCATCGGAATCGTGAACAATACCGTGTACGATCC
CCTGCAGCCAGAGCTGGACTCCTTCAAGGAGGAGCTGGATAAGTACTTCAAGAATCACACCAGCCCCGAC
GTGGATCTGGGCGACATCTCCGGCATCAATGCCAGCGTGGTGAACATCCAGAAGGAGATCGACCGCCTGA
ACGAGGTGGCCAAGAATCTGAACGAGTCCCTGATCGATCTGCAGGAGCTGGGCAAGTACGAGCAGTACAT
CAAGTGGCCATGGTACATCTGGCTGGGCTTCATCGCCGGCCTGATCGCCATCGTGATGGTGACCATCATG
CTGTGCTGCATGACCTCCTGCTGCAGCTGCCTGAAGGGCTGCTGCTCCTGCGGCAGCTGCTGCAAGTTCG
ATGAGGACGATAGCGAGCCCGTGCTGAAGGGCGTCAAACTGCACTATACATAGCTCGAGTCTAGAGGGCC
CGTTTAAACCCGCTGATCAGCCTCGACTGTGCCTTCTAGTTGCCAGCCATCTGTTGTTTGCCCCTCCCCC
GTGCCTTCCTTGACCCTGGAAGGTGCCACTCCCACTGTCCTTTCCTAATAAAATGAGGAAATTGCATCGC
ATTGTCTGAGTAGGTGTCATTCTATTCTGGGGGGTGGGGTGGGGCAGGACAGCAAGGGGGAGGATTGGGA
AGACAATAGCAGGCATGCTGGGGATGCGGTGGGCTCTATGGCTTCTGAGGCGGAAAGAACCAGCTGGGGC
TCTAGGGGGTATCCCC
[124 nt withheld, positions 4847-4970]
C
[91 nt withheld, positions 4972-5062]
A
[49 nt withheld, positions 5064-5112]
CCTTTGACGTTGGAGTCCACGTTCTTT
[37 nt withheld, positions 5140-5176]
ACCCTATCTCGGTCTATTCTTTTGATTTATAAGGGATTTTGCCGATTTCGGCCTATTGGTTAAAAAATGA
GCTGATTTAACAAAAATTTAACGCGAATTAATTCTGTGGAATGTGTGTCAGTTAGGGTGTGGAAAGTCCC
CAGGCTCCCCAGCAGGCAGAAGTATGCAAAGCATGCATCTCAATTAGTCAGCAACCAGGTGTGGAAAGTC
CCCAGGCTCCCCAGCAGGCAGAAGTATGCAAAGCATGCATCTCAATTAGTCAGCAACCATAGTCCCGCCC
CTAACTCCGCCCATCCCGCCCCTAACTCCGCCCAGTTCCGCCCATTCTCCGCCCCATGGCTGACTAATTT
TTTTTATTTATGCAGAGGCCGAGGCCGCCTCTGCCTCTGAGCTATTCCAGAAGTAGTGAGGAGGCTTTTT
TGGAGGCCTAGGCTTTTGCAAAAAGCTCCCGGGAGCTTGTATATCCATTTTCGGATCTGATCAAGAGACA
GGATGAGGATCGTTTCGCATGATTGAACAAGATGGATTGCACGCAGGTTCTCCGGCCGCTTGGGTGGAGA
GGCTATTCGGCTATGACTGGGCACAACAGACAATCGGCTGCTCTGATGCCGCCGTGTTCCGGCTGTCAGC
GCAGGGGCGCCCGGTTCTTTTTGTCAAGACCGACCTGTCCGGTGCCCTGAATGAACTGCAGGACGAGGCA
GCGCGGCTATCGTGGCTGGCCACGACGGGCGTTCCTTGCGCAGCTGTGCTCGACGTTGTCACTGAAGCGG
GAAGGGACTGGCTGCTATTGGGCGAAGTGCCGGGGCAGGATCTCCTGTCATCTCACCTTGCTCCTGCCGA
GAAAGTATCCATCATGGCTGATGCAATGCGGCGGCTGCATACGCTTGATCCGGCTACCTGCCCATTCGAC
CACCAAGCGAAACATCGCATCGAGCGAGCACGTACTCGGATGGAAGCCGGTCTTGTCGATCAGGATGATC
TGGACGAAGAGCATCAGGGGCTCGCGCCAGCCGAACTGTTCGCCAGGCTCAAGGCGCGCATGCCCGACGG
CGAGGATCTCGTCGTGACCCATGGCGATGCCTGCTTGCCGAATATCATGGTGGAAAATGGCCGCTTTTCT
GGATTCATCGACTGTGGCCGGCTGGGTGTGGCGGACCGCTATCAGGACATAGCGTTGGCTACCCGTGATA
TTGCTGAAGAGCTTGGCGGCGAATGGGCTGACCGCTTCCTCGTGCTTTACGGTATCGCCGCTCCCGATTC
GCAGCGCATCGCCTTCTATCGCCTTCTTGACGAGTTCTTCTGAGCGGGACTCTGGGGTTCGAAATGACCG
ACCAAGCGACGCCCAACCTGCCATCACGAGATTTCGATTCCACCGCCGCCTTCTATGAAAGGTTGGGCTT
CGGAATCGTTTTCCGGGACGCCGGCTGGATGATCCTCCAGCGCGGGGATCTCATGCTGGAGTTCTTCGCC
CACCCCAACTTGTTTATTGCAGCTTATAATGGTTACAAATAAAGCAATAGCATCACAAATTTCACAAATA
AAGCATTTTTTTCACTGCATTCTAGTTGTGGTTTGTCCAAACTCATCAATGTATCTTATCATGTCTGTAT
ACCGTCGACCTCTAGCTAGAGCTTGGCGTAATCATGGTCATAGCTGTTTCCTGTGTGAAATTGTTATCCG
CTCACAATTCCACACAACATACGAGCCGGAAGCATAAAGTGTAAAGCCTGGGGTGCCTAATGAGTGAGCT
AACTCACATTAATTGCGTTGCGCTCACTGCCCGCTTTCCAGTCGGGAAACCTGTCGTGCCAGCTGCATTA
ATGAATCGGCCAACGCGCGGGGAGAGGCGGTTTGCGTATTGGGCGCTCTTCCGCTTCCTCGCTCACTGAC
TCGCTGCGCTCGGTCGTTCGGCTGCGGCGAGCGGTATCAGCTCACTCAAAGGCGGTAATACGGTTATCCA
CAGAATCAGGGGATAACGCAGGAAAGAACATGTGAGCAAAAGGCCAGCAAAAGGCCAGGAACCGTAAAAA
GGCCGCGTTGCTGGCGTTTTTCCATAGGCTCCGCCCCCCTGACGAGCATCACAAAAATCGACGCTCAAGT
CAGAGGTGGCGAAACCCGACAGGACTATAAAGATACCAGGCGTTTCCCCCTGGAAGCTCCCTCGTGCGCT
CTCCTGTTCCGACCCTGCCGCTTACCGGATACCTGTCCGCCTTTCTCCCTTCGGGAAGCGTGGCGCTTTC
TCATAGCTCACGCTGTAGGTATCTCAGTTCGGTGTAGGTCGTTCGCTCCAAGCTGGGCTGTGTGCACGAA
CCCCCCGTTCAGCCCGACCGCTGCGCCTTATCCGGTAACTATCGTCTTGAGTCCAACCCGGTAAGACACG
ACTTATCGCCACTGGCAGCAGCCACTGGTAACAGGATTAGCAGAGCGAGGTATGTAGGCGGTGCTACAGA
GTTCTTGAAGTGGTGGCCTAACTACGGCTACACTAGAAGAACAGTATTTGGTATCTGCGCTCTGCTGAAG
CCAGTTACCTTCGGAAAAAGAGTTGGTAGCTCTTGATCCGGCAAACAAACCACCGCTGGTAGCGGTGGTT
TTTTTGTTTGCAAGCAGCAGATTACGCGCAGAAAAAAAGGATCTCAAGAAGATCCTTTGATCTTTTCTAC
GGGGTCTGACGCTCAGTGGAACGAAAACTCACGTTAAGGGATTTTGGTCATGAGATTATCAAAAAGGATC
TTCACCTAGATCCTTTTAAATTAAAAATGAAGTTTTAAATCAATCTAAAGTATATATGAGTAAACTTGGT
CTGACAGTTACCAATGCTTAATCAGTGAGGCACCTATCTCAGCGATCTGTCTATTTCGTTCATCCATAGT
TGCCTGACTCCCCGTCGTGTAGATAACTACGATACGGGAGGGCTTACCATCTGGCCCCAGTGCTGCAATG
ATACCGCGAGACCCACGCTCACCGGCTCCAGATTTATCAGCAATAAACCAGCCAGCCGGAAGGGCCGAGC
GCAGAAGTGGTCCTGCAACTTTATCCGCCTCCATCCAGTCTATTAATTGTTGCCGGGAAGCTAGAGTAAG
TAGTTCGCCAGTTAATAGTTTGCGCAACGTTGTTGCCATTGCTACAGGCATCGTGGTGTCACGCTCGTCG
TTTGGTATGGCTTCATTCAGCTCCGGTTCCCAACGATCAAGGCGAGTTACATGATCCCCCATGTTGTGCA
AAAAAGCGGTTAGCTCCTTCGGTCCTCCGATCGTTGTCAGAAGTAAGTTGGCCGCAGTGTTATCACTCAT
GGTTATGGCAGCACTGCATAATTCTCTTACTGTCATGCCATCCGTAAGATGCTTTTCTGTGACTGGTGAG
TACTCAACCAAGTCATTCTGAGAATAGTGTATGCGGCGACCGAGTTGCTCTTGCCCGGCGTCAATACGGG
ATAATACCGCGCCACATAGCAGAACTTTAAAAGTGCTCATCATTGGAAAACGTTCTTCGGGGCGAAAACT
CTCAAGGATCTTACCGCTGTTGAGATCCAGTTCGATGTAACCCACTCGTGCACCCAACTGATCTTCAGCA
TCTTTTACTTTCACCAGCGTTTCTGGGTGAGCAAAAACAGGAAGGCAAAATGCCGCAAAAAAGGGAATAA
GGGCGACACGGAAATGTTGAATACTCATACTCTTCCTTTTTCAATATTATTGAAGCATTTATCAGGGTTA
TTGTCTCATGAGCGGATACATATTTGAATGTATTTAGAAAAATAAACAAATAGGGGTTCCGCGCACATTT
CCCCGAAAAGTGCCACCTGACGTCGACGGATCGGGAGATCTCCCGATCCCCTATGGTGCACTCTCAGTAC
AATCTGCTCTGATGCCGCATAGTTAAGCCAGTATCTGCTCCCTGCTTGTGTGTTGGAGGTCGCTGAGTAG
TGCGCGAGCAAAATTTAAGCTACAACAAGGCAAGGCTTGACCGACAATTGCATGAAGAATCTGCTTAGGG
TTA
